Addgene plasmid #194693: pLKO.1-puro_CMV_NES-Caprola_06-mEGFP
Purpose: CMV driven expression of the calcium recorder Caprola_06 fused to mEGFP for neuronal expression through through lentivirus transduction
Depositing lab: Kai Johnsson. Depositing organization: Max Planck Institute for Medical Research. Publication: Recording physiological history of cells with chemical labeling. Huppertz MC, Wilhelm J, Grenier V, Schneider MW, Falt T, Porzberg N, Hausmann D, Hoffmann DC, Hai L, Tarnawski M, Pino G, Slanchev K, Kolb I, Acuna C, Fenk LM, Baier H, Hiblot J, Johnsson K. Science. 2024 Feb 23;383(6685):890-897. doi: 10.1126/science.adg0812. Epub 2024 Feb 22. PubMed 38386755.
Backbone
  Vector backbone: pLKO.1
  Backbone size w/o insert (bp): 7700
  Vector type: Lentiviral
  Selectable markers: Puromycin
Growth in bacteria
  Bacterial resistance: Ampicillin, 100 μg/mL
  Growth temperature: 37°C
  Growth strain: NEB Stable
  Copy number: High Copy
Gene/Insert
  Gene/Insert name: Caprola_06-mEGFP
  Species: Synthetic
  Insert size (bp): 2340
  Promoter: CMV
  Tag / fusion protein: mEGFP (C terminal on insert)
  Cloning method: Gibson Cloning
Terms and licenses: Academic/Nonprofit Terms; Industry Terms: Not Available to Industry
How to cite: pLKO.1-puro_CMV_NES-Caprola_06-mEGFP was a gift from Kai Johnsson (Addgene plasmid # 194693 ; http://n2t.net/addgene:194693 ; RRID:Addgene_194693)
