[The description below was written by a language model from this plasmid's Addgene catalogue record and pLannotate feature annotations shown in this document.]
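Description:
pLKO.1-puro_CMV_NES-Caprola_06-mEGFP is a lentiviral transfer plasmid of about 10 kb, built on the pLKO.1 backbone and intended to deliver a calcium-activity recorder to neurons by lentiviral transduction. It is propagated in E. coli through a high-copy ColE1/pUC-type origin with ampicillin resistance (bla). An f1 origin, an SV40 origin and remnants of lac/T7/T3 cloning-vector sequence are also annotated. The viral portion has a third-generation layout. An RSV promoter drives a truncated HIV-1 5' LTR, followed by the Ψ packaging signal with a gag fragment, the Rev response element, a cPPT/CTS element and a self-inactivating ΔU3 3' LTR with a downstream SV40 polyadenylation signal. Genomic RNA can therefore be packaged when helper functions are supplied in trans, but the integrated provirus lacks LTR promoter activity.

The payload is a synthetic insert of about 2.3 kb expressed from the CMV enhancer/promoter. The U6 promoter of the parental shRNA vector is still annotated upstream, although the record describes no shRNA. The annotated coding region consists of HaloTag fragments interrupted by a calmodulin segment and a short stretch matching GCaMP2, which probably corresponds to a calmodulin-binding peptide. This pattern is consistent with a split or rearranged HaloTag whose ability to be labelled depends on calcium. The C terminus is fused to mEGFP, giving a constitutive fluorescence readout of expression. The name indicates a nuclear export signal (NES), which is not separately annotated. A separate hPGK promoter drives puromycin N-acetyltransferase, allowing selection of transduced mammalian cells. The construct is used to record the calcium history of cells through chemical labelling with chloroalkane substrates.
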