Features (pLannotate 1.2.2; 34 found; start..end, strand, type, name):
    529..1128    +  CDS            PuroR: puromycin N-acetyltransferase; pac from Streptomyces alboniger; confers resistance to puromycin
   1171..1254    +  CDS            nef (fragment): NEF_HV1Z2 - Experimental evidence at protein level: Swiss-Prot protein existence level 1. Extracellular Nef protein targets CD4(+) T-lymphocytes for apoptosis by interacting with CXCR4 surface receptors. From Human immunodeficiency virus type 1 group M subtype D (isolate Z2/CDC-Z34) (HIV-1).
   1256..1489    +  LTR            3' LTR (ΔU3): self-inactivating 3' long terminal repeat (LTR) from HIV-1
   1561..1682    +  polyA_signal   SV40 poly(A) signal: SV40 polyadenylation signal
   1722..1856    +  rep_origin     SV40 ori: SV40 origin of replication
   1877..1895    -  promoter       T7 promoter: promoter for bacteriophage T7 RNA polymerase
   1903..2058    +  CDS            lacZα (fragment): LacZα fragment of β-galactosidase; lacZ fragment
   2063..2491    +  rep_origin     f1 ori (sequence partly withheld): f1 bacteriophage origin of replication; arrow indicates direction of (+) strand synthesis
   2544..2648    +  promoter       AmpR promoter: bla
   2649..3509    +  CDS            AmpR: β-lactamase; bla; confers resistance to ampicillin, carbenicillin, and related antibiotics
   3680..4268    +  rep_origin     ori: high-copy-number ColE1/pMB1/pBR322/pUC origin of replication
   4451..4543    +  CDS            lacI (fragment): lac repressor; lacI; The lac repressor binds to the lac operator to inhibit transcription in E. coli. This inhibition can be relieved by adding lactose or isopropyl-β-D-thiogalactopyranoside (IPTG).
   4556..4577    +  protein_bind   CAP binding site: CAP binding activates transcription in the presence of cAMP. E. coli catabolite activator protein
   4592..4622    +  promoter       lac promoter: promoter for the E. coli lac operon
   4630..4646    +  protein_bind   lac operator: The lac repressor binds to the lac operator to inhibit transcription in E. coli. This inhibition can be relieved by adding lactose or isopropyl-β-D-thiogalactopyranoside (IPTG). lac repressor encoded by lacI
   4691..4709    +  promoter       T3 promoter: promoter for bacteriophage T3 RNA polymerase
   4737..4963    +  promoter       RSV promoter: Rous sarcoma virus enhancer/promoter
   4964..5144    +  LTR            5' LTR (truncated): truncated 5' long terminal repeat (LTR) from HIV-1
   5191..5316    +  misc_feature   HIV-1 Ψ: packaging signal of human immunodeficiency virus type 1
   5300..5663    +  CDS            HIV-1 gag (fragment): gag protein from human immunodeficiency virus 1; gag
   5809..6042    +  misc_feature   RRE: The Rev response element (RRE) of HIV-1 allows for Rev-dependent mRNA export from the nucleus to the cytoplasm.
   6419..6519    +  CDS            Rev (fragment): human immunodeficiency virus 1 (HIV-1) Rev protein; rev; enhances nuclear export of unspliced and incompletely spliced viral mRNAs
   6569..6809    +  promoter       U6 promoter: RNA polymerase III promoter for human U6 snRNA
   6879..7241    +  enhancer       CMV enhancer: human cytomegalovirus immediate early enhancer
   7314..7331    -  promoter       CMV promoter (fragment): human cytomegalovirus (CMV) immediate early promoter
   7394..7445    +  promoter       CMVd2 promoter: truncated human cytomegalovirus (CMV) immediate early promoter that yields moderately reduced expression relative to the full-length promoter
   7552..7582    +  CDS            HaloTag® (fragment): modified bacterial dehalogenase that forms covalent bonds with chloroalkane derivatives
   7587..8029    +  CDS            calmodulin (fragment): calcium-binding protein
   8138..8212    +  CDS            GCaMP2 (fragment): GCaMP2 is a basic (constitutively fluorescent) green fluorescent protein published in 2006, derived from Aequorea victoria.
   8222..8641    +  CDS            HaloTag® (fragment): modified bacterial dehalogenase that forms covalent bonds with chloroalkane derivatives
   8687..9100    +  CDS            HaloTag® (fragment): modified bacterial dehalogenase that forms covalent bonds with chloroalkane derivatives
   9110..9826    +  CDS            mEGFP: mEGFP is a basic (constitutively fluorescent) green fluorescent protein published in 2002, derived from Aequorea victoria. It has moderate acid sensitivity.
   9874..9991    +  misc_feature   cPPT/CTS: central polypurine tract and central termination sequence of HIV-1
  10040..507     +  promoter       hPGK promoter (across the origin): human phosphoglycerate kinase 1 promoter
>Addgene plasmid #194693 | pLKO.1-puro_CMV_NES-Caprola_06-mEGFP | addgene full sequence | sequence record 425208 | Addgene NGS Result
TTGGGGTTGCGCCTTTTCCAAGGCAGCCCTGGGTTTGCGCAGGGACGCGGCTGCTCTGGGCGTGGTTCCG
GGAAACGCAGCGGCGCCGACCCTGGGTCTCGCACATTCTTCACGTCCGTTCGCAGCGTCACCCGGATCTT
CGCCGCTACCCTTGTGGGCCCCCCGGCGACGCTTCCTGCTCCGCCCCTAAGTCGGGAAGGTTCCTTGCGG
TTCGCGGCGTGCCGGACGTGACAAACGGAAGCCGCACGTCTCACTAGTACCCTCGCAGACGGACAGCGCC
AGGGAGCAATGGCAGCGCGCCGACCGCGATGGGCTGTGGCCAATAGCGGCTGCTCAGCAGGGCGCGCCGA
GAGCAGCGGCCGGGAAGGGGCGGTGCGGGAGGCGGGGTGTGGGGCGGTAGTGTGGGCCCTGTTCCTGCCC
GCGCGGTGTTCCGCATTCTGCAAGCCTCCGGAGCGCACGTCGGCAGTCGGCTCCCTCGTTGACCGAATCA
CCGACCTCTCTCCCCAGGGGGATCCACCGGAGCTTACCATGACCGAGTACAAGCCCACGGTGCGCCTCGC
CACCCGCGACGACGTCCCCAGGGCCGTACGCACCCTCGCCGCCGCGTTCGCCGACTACCCCGCCACGCGC
CACACCGTCGATCCGGACCGCCACATCGAGCGGGTCACCGAGCTGCAAGAACTCTTCCTCACGCGCGTCG
GGCTCGACATCGGCAAGGTGTGGGTCGCGGACGACGGCGCCGCGGTGGCGGTCTGGACCACGCCGGAGAG
CGTCGAAGCGGGGGCGGTGTTCGCCGAGATCGGCCCGCGCATGGCCGAGTTGAGCGGTTCCCGGCTGGCC
GCGCAGCAACAGATGGAAGGCCTCCTGGCGCCGCACCGGCCCAAGGAGCCCGCGTGGTTCCTGGCCACCG
TCGGCGTCTCGCCCGACCACCAGGGCAAGGGTCTGGGCAGCGCCGTCGTGCTCCCCGGAGTGGAGGCGGC
CGAGCGCGCCGGGGTGCCCGCCTTCCTGGAGACCTCCGCGCCCCGCAACCTCCCCTTCTACGAGCGGCTC
GGCTTCACCGTCACCGCCGACGTCGAGGTGCCCGAAGGACCGCGCACCTGGTGCATGACCCGCAAGCCCG
GTGCCTGACGCCCGCCCCACGACCCGCAGCGCCCGACCGAAAGGAGCGCACGACCCCATGCATCGGTACC
TTTAAGACCAATGACTTACAAGGCAGCTGTAGATCTTAGCCACTTTTTAAAAGAAAAGGGGGGACTGGAA
GGGCTAATTCACTCCCAACGAAGACAAGATCTGCTTTTTGCTTGTACTGGGTCTCTCTGGTTAGACCAGA
TCTGAGCCTGGGAGCTCTCTGGCTAACTAGGGAACCCACTGCTTAAGCCTCAATAAAGCTTGCCTTGAGT
GCTTCAAGTAGTGTGTGCCCGTCTGTTGTGTGACTCTGGTAACTAGAGATCCCTCAGACCCTTTTAGTCA
GTGTGGAAAATCTCTAGCAGTAGTAGTTCATGTCATCTTATTATTCAGTATTTATAACTTGCAAAGAAAT
GAATATCAGAGAGTGAGAGGAACTTGTTTATTGCAGCTTATAATGGTTACAAATAAAGCAATAGCATCAC
AAATTTCACAAATAAAGCATTTTTTTCACTGCATTCTAGTTGTGGTTTGTCCAAACTCATCAATGTATCT
TATCATGTCTGGCTCTAGCTATCCCGCCCCTAACTCCGCCCATCCCGCCCCTAACTCCGCCCAGTTCCGC
CCATTCTCCGCCCCATGGCTGACTAATTTTTTTATTTATGCAGAGGCCGAGGCCGCCTCGGCCTCTGAGC
TATTCCAGAAGTAGTGAGGAGGCTTTTTTGGAGGCCTAGGGACGTACCCAATTCGCCCTATAGTGAGTCG
TATTACGCGCGCTCACTGGCCGTCGTTTTACAACGTCGTGACTGGGAAAACCCTGGCGTTACCCAACTTA
ATCGCCTTGCAGCACATCCCCCTTTCGCCAGCTGGCGTAATAGCGAAGAGGCCCGCACCGATCGCCCTTC
CCAACAGTTGCGCAGCCTGAATGGCGAATGGG
[124 nt withheld, positions 2063-2186]
C
[91 nt withheld, positions 2188-2278]
A
[49 nt withheld, positions 2280-2328]
CCTTTGACGTTGGAGTCCACGTTCTTT
[37 nt withheld, positions 2356-2392]
ACCCTATCTCGGTCTATTCTTTTGATTTATAAGGGATTTTGCCGATTTCGGCCTATTGGTTAAAAAATGA
GCTGATTTAACAAAAATTTAACGCGAATTTTAACAAAATATTAACGCTTACAATTTAGGTGGCACTTTTC
GGGGAAATGTGCGCGGAACCCCTATTTGTTTATTTTTCTAAATACATTCAAATATGTATCCGCTCATGAG
ACAATAACCCTGATAAATGCTTCAATAATATTGAAAAAGGAAGAGTATGAGTATTCAACATTTCCGTGTC
GCCCTTATTCCCTTTTTTGCGGCATTTTGCCTTCCTGTTTTTGCTCACCCAGAAACGCTGGTGAAAGTAA
AAGATGCTGAAGATCAGTTGGGTGCACGAGTGGGTTACATCGAACTGGATCTCAACAGCGGTAAGATCCT
TGAGAGTTTTCGCCCCGAAGAACGTTTTCCAATGATGAGCACTTTTAAAGTTCTGCTATGTGGCGCGGTA
TTATCCCGTATTGACGCCGGGCAAGAGCAACTCGGTCGCCGCATACACTATTCTCAGAATGACTTGGTTG
AGTACTCACCAGTCACAGAAAAGCATCTTACGGATGGCATGACAGTAAGAGAATTATGCAGTGCTGCCAT
AACCATGAGTGATAACACTGCGGCCAACTTACTTCTGACAACGATCGGAGGACCGAAGGAGCTAACCGCT
TTTTTGCACAACATGGGGGATCATGTAACTCGCCTTGATCGTTGGGAACCGGAGCTGAATGAAGCCATAC
CAAACGACGAGCGTGACACCACGATGCCTGTAGCAATGGCAACAACGTTGCGCAAACTATTAACTGGCGA
ACTACTTACTCTAGCTTCCCGGCAACAATTAATAGACTGGATGGAGGCGGATAAAGTTGCAGGACCACTT
CTGCGCTCGGCCCTTCCGGCTGGCTGGTTTATTGCTGATAAATCTGGAGCCGGTGAGCGTGGGTCTCGCG
GTATCATTGCAGCACTGGGGCCAGATGGTAAGCCCTCCCGTATCGTAGTTATCTACACGACGGGGAGTCA
GGCAACTATGGATGAACGAAATAGACAGATCGCTGAGATAGGTGCCTCACTGATTAAGCATTGGTAACTG
TCAGACCAAGTTTACTCATATATACTTTAGATTGATTTAAAACTTCATTTTTAATTTAAAAGGATCTAGG
TGAAGATCCTTTTTGATAATCTCATGACCAAAATCCCTTAACGTGAGTTTTCGTTCCACTGAGCGTCAGA
CCCCGTAGAAAAGATCAAAGGATCTTCTTGAGATCCTTTTTTTCTGCGCGTAATCTGCTGCTTGCAAACA
AAAAAACCACCGCTACCAGCGGTGGTTTGTTTGCCGGATCAAGAGCTACCAACTCTTTTTCCGAAGGTAA
CTGGCTTCAGCAGAGCGCAGATACCAAATACTGTTCTTCTAGTGTAGCCGTAGTTAGGCCACCACTTCAA
GAACTCTGTAGCACCGCCTACATACCTCGCTCTGCTAATCCTGTTACCAGTGGCTGCTGCCAGTGGCGAT
AAGTCGTGTCTTACCGGGTTGGACTCAAGACGATAGTTACCGGATAAGGCGCAGCGGTCGGGCTGAACGG
GGGGTTCGTGCACACAGCCCAGCTTGGAGCGAACGACCTACACCGAACTGAGATACCTACAGCGTGAGCT
ATGAGAAAGCGCCACGCTTCCCGAAGGGAGAAAGGCGGACAGGTATCCGGTAAGCGGCAGGGTCGGAACA
GGAGAGCGCACGAGGGAGCTTCCAGGGGGAAACGCCTGGTATCTTTATAGTCCTGTCGGGTTTCGCCACC
TCTGACTTGAGCGTCGATTTTTGTGATGCTCGTCAGGGGGGCGGAGCCTATGGAAAAACGCCAGCAACGC
GGCCTTTTTACGGTTCCTGGCCTTTTGCTGGCCTTTTGCTCACATGTTCTTTCCTGCGTTATCCCCTGAT
TCTGTGGATAACCGTATTACCGCCTTTGAGTGAGCTGATACCGCTCGCCGCAGCCGAACGACCGAGCGCA
GCGAGTCAGTGAGCGAGGAAGCGGAAGAGCGCCCAATACGCAAACCGCCTCTCCCCGCGCGTTGGCCGAT
TCATTAATGCAGCTGGCACGACAGGTTTCCCGACTGGAAAGCGGGCAGTGAGCGCAACGCAATTAATGTG
AGTTAGCTCACTCATTAGGCACCCCAGGCTTTACACTTTATGCTTCCGGCTCGTATGTTGTGTGGAATTG
TGAGCGGATAACAATTTCACACAGGAAACAGCTATGACCATGATTACGCCAAGCGCGCAATTAACCCTCA
CTAAAGGGAACAAAAGCTGGAGCTGCAAGCTTAATGTAGTCTTATGCAATACTCTTGTAGTCTTGCAACA
TGGTAACGATGAGTTAGCAACATGCCTTACAAGGAGAGAAAAAGCACCGTGCATGCCGATTGGTGGAAGT
AAGGTGGTACGATCGTGCCTTATTAGGAAGGCAACAGACGGGTCTGACATGGATTGGACGAACCACTGAA
TTGCCGCATTGCAGAGATATTGTATTTAAGTGCCTAGCTCGATACATAAACGGGTCTCTCTGGTTAGACC
AGATCTGAGCCTGGGAGCTCTCTGGCTAACTAGGGAACCCACTGCTTAAGCCTCAATAAAGCTTGCCTTG
AGTGCTTCAAGTAGTGTGTGCCCGTCTGTTGTGTGACTCTGGTAACTAGAGATCCCTCAGACCCTTTTAG
TCAGTGTGGAAAATCTCTAGCAGTGGCGCCCGAACAGGGACTTGAAAGCGAAAGGGAAACCAGAGGAGCT
CTCTCGACGCAGGACTCGGCTTGCTGAAGCGCGCACGGCAAGAGGCGAGGGGCGGCGACTGGTGAGTACG
CCAAAAATTTTGACTAGCGGAGGCTAGAAGGAGAGAGATGGGTGCGAGAGCGTCAGTATTAAGCGGGGGA
GAATTAGATCGCGATGGGAAAAAATTCGGTTAAGGCCAGGGGGAAAGAAAAAATATAAATTAAAACATAT
AGTATGGGCAAGCAGGGAGCTAGAACGATTCGCAGTTAATCCTGGCCTGTTAGAAACATCAGAAGGCTGT
AGACAAATACTGGGACAGCTACAACCATCCCTTCAGACAGGATCAGAAGAACTTAGATCATTATATAATA
CAGTAGCAACCCTCTATTGTGTGCATCAAAGGATAGAGATAAAAGACACCAAGGAAGCTTTAGACAAGAT
AGAGGAAGAGCAAAACAAAAGTAAGACCACCGCACAGCAAGCGGCCGCTGATCTTCAGACCTGGAGGAGG
AGATATGAGGGACAATTGGAGAAGTGAATTATATAAATATAAAGTAGTAAAAATTGAACCATTAGGAGTA
GCACCCACCAAGGCAAAGAGAAGAGTGGTGCAGAGAGAAAAAAGAGCAGTGGGAATAGGAGCTTTGTTCC
TTGGGTTCTTGGGAGCAGCAGGAAGCACTATGGGCGCAGCGTCAATGACGCTGACGGTACAGGCCAGACA
ATTATTGTCTGGTATAGTGCAGCAGCAGAACAATTTGCTGAGGGCTATTGAGGCGCAACAGCATCTGTTG
CAACTCACAGTCTGGGGCATCAAGCAGCTCCAGGCAAGAATCCTGGCTGTGGAAAGATACCTAAAGGATC
AACAGCTCCTGGGGATTTGGGGTTGCTCTGGAAAACTCATTTGCACCACTGCTGTGCCTTGGAATGCTAG
TTGGAGTAATAAATCTCTGGAACAGATTTGGAATCACACGACCTGGATGGAGTGGGACAGAGAAATTAAC
AATTACACAAGCTTAATACACTCCTTAATTGAAGAATCGCAAAACCAGCAAGAAAAGAATGAACAAGAAT
TATTGGAATTAGATAAATGGGCAAGTTTGTGGAATTGGTTTAACATAACAAATTGGCTGTGGTATATAAA
ATTATTCATAATGATAGTAGGAGGCTTGGTAGGTTTAAGAATAGTTTTTGCTGTACTTTCTATAGTGAAT
AGAGTTAGGCAGGGATATTCACCATTATCGTTTCAGACCCACCTCCCAACCCCGAGGGGACCCGACAGGC
CCGAAGGAATAGAAGAAGAAGGTGGAGAGAGAGACAGAGACAGATCCATTCGATTAGTGAACGGATCTCG
ACGGTATCGATCACGAGACTAGCCTCGAGCGGCCGCCCCCTTCACCGAGGGCCTATTTCCCATGATTCCT
TCATATTTGCATATACGATACAAGGCTGTTAGAGAGATAATTGGAATTAATTTGACTGTAAACACAAAGA
TATTAGTACAAAATACGTGACGTAGAAAGTAATAATTTCTTGGGTAGTTTGCAGTTTTAAAATTATGTTT
TAAAATGGACTATCATATGCTTACCGTAACTTGAAAGTATTTCGATTTCTTGGCTTTATATATCTTGTGG
AAAGGACGAAACACCGGGCGCGATAGCGCTAATAATTTCTCGAGAAATTATTAGCGCTATCGCGCTTTTT
GAATTCAGTTATTAATAGTAATCAATTACGGGGTCATTAGTTCATAGCCCATATATGGAGTTCCGCGTTA
CATAACTTACGGTAAATGGCCCGCCTGGCTGACCGCCCAACGACCCCCGCCCATTGACGTCAATAATGAC
GTATGTTCCCATAGTAACGCCAATAGGGACTTTCCATTGACGTCAATGGGTGGAGTATTTACGGTAAGCT
GCCCACTTGGCAGTACATCAAGTGTATCATATGCCAAGTACGCCCCCTATTGACGTCAATGACGGTAAAT
GGCCCGCCTGGCATTATGCCCAGTACATGACCTTATGGGACTTTCCTACTTGGCAGTACATCTACGTATT
AGTCATCGCTATTACCATGGTGATGCGGTTTTGGCAGTACATCAATGGGCGTGGATAGCGGTTTGACTCA
CGGGGATTTCCAAGTCTCCACCCCATTGACGTCAATGGGAGTTTGTTTTGGCACCAAAATCAACGGGACT
TTCCAAAATGTCGTAAGAACTCCGCCCCATTGACGCAAATGGGCGGTAGGCGTGTACGGTGGGAGGTCTA
TATAAGCAGAGCTGGTTTAGTGAACCGTCAGATCCGCTAGCGCTACCGGTCGCCACCATGCTGCAGAACG
AGCTTGCTCTTAAGTTGGCTGGACTTGATATTAACAAGACTGGAGGTTCTGCCCGCGAGACCTTCCAGGC
CTTCCGCACCGGTTCTGACCAACTGACTGAAGAGCAGATCGCAGAATTTAAAGAGGCTTTCTCCCTATTT
GACAAGGACGGGGATGGGACAATAACAACCAAGGAGCTGGGGACGGTGATGCGGTCTCTGGGGCAGAACC
CCACAGAAGCAGAGCTGCAGGACATGATCAATGAAGTAGATGCCGACGGTGACGGCACAATCGACTTCCC
TGAGTTCCTGACAATGATGGCAAGAAAAATGAAAGACACAGACAGTGAAGAAGAAATTAGAGAAGCGTTC
CGTGTGTTTGATAAGGATGGCAATGGCTACATCAGTGCAGCAGAGCTTCGCCACGTGATGACAAACCTTG
GAGAGAAGTTAACAGATGAAGAGGTTGATGAAATGATCAGGGAAGCAGACATCGATGGGGATGGTCAGGT
AAACTACGAAGAGTTTGTAGTGATGATGACAGCGAAGGAATTCCCTCCTCCTCCGCCACCGCCACCACCG
CCGCCGCCGCCACCACCACCTCCTCCGCCTCCTCCACCACCACCGCCACCGCCTCCACCACCTGGCGGCA
GCAGGGTCGACTCATCACGTCGTAAGTTCAATAAGACAGGTCACGCACTGAGAGCTATAGGTCGGCTGAG
CTCACTCGAGGGCGGTTCTGACGTCGGCCGCAAGCTGATCATCGATCAGAACGTTTTTATCGAGGGTACG
CTGCCGATGGGTGTCGTCCGCCCGCTGACTGAAGTCGAGATGGACCATTACCGCGAGCCGTTCCTGAATC
CTGTTGACCGCGAGCCACTGTGGCGCTTCCCAAACGAGCTGCCAATCGCCGGTGAGCCAGCGAACATCGT
CGCGCTGGTCGAAGAATACATGGACTGGCTGCACCAGTCCCCTGTCCCGAAGCTGCTGTTCTGGGGCACC
CCAGGCGTTCTGATCCCACCGGCCGAAGCCGCTCGCCTGGCCAAAAGCCTGCCTAACTGCAAGGCTGTGG
ACATCGGCCCGGGTCTGAATCTGCTGCAAGAAGACAACCCGGACCTGATCGGCAGCGAGATCGCGCGCTG
GCTGTCTACTCTGGAGATTGGTGGCACCGGTGGCTCTGGCGGTACCGGTGGCTCTGGCGGTTCTATCGGT
ACTGGCTTTCCATTCGACCCCCATTATGTGGAAGTCCTGGGCGAGCGCATGCACTACGTCGATGTTGGTC
CGCGCGATGGCACCCCTGTGCTGTTCCTGCACGGTAACCCGACCTCCTCCTACGTGTGGCGCAACATCAT
CCCACATGTTGCACCGACCCATCGCTGCATTGCTCCAGACCTGATCGGTATGGGCAAATCCGACAAACCA
GACCTGGGTTATTTCTTCGACGACCACGTCCGCTTCATGGATGCCTTCATCGAAGCCCTGGGTCTGGAAG
AGGTCGTCCTGGTCATTCACGACTGGGGCTCCGCTCTGGGTTTCCACTGGGCCAAGCGCAATCCAGAGCG
CGTCAAAGGTATTGCATTTATGGAGTTCATCCGCCCTATCCCGACCTGGGACGAATGGGGAGGTTCTATG
GTGAGCAAGGGCGAGGAGCTGTTCACCGGGGTGGTGCCCATCCTGGTCGAGCTGGACGGCGACGTAAACG
GCCACAAGTTCAGCGTGTCCGGCGAGGGCGAGGGCGATGCCACCTACGGCAAGCTGACCCTGAAGTTCAT
CTGCACCACCGGCAAGCTGCCCGTGCCCTGGCCCACCCTCGTGACCACCCTGACCTACGGCGTGCAGTGC
TTCAGCCGCTACCCCGACCACATGAAGCAGCACGACTTCTTCAAGTCCGCCATGCCCGAAGGCTACGTCC
AGGAGCGCACCATCTTCTTCAAGGACGACGGCAACTACAAGACCCGCGCCGAGGTGAAGTTCGAGGGCGA
CACCCTGGTGAACCGCATCGAGCTGAAGGGCATCGACTTCAAGGAGGACGGCAACATCCTGGGGCACAAG
CTGGAGTACAACTACAACAGCCACAACGTCTATATCATGGCCGACAAGCAGAAGAACGGCATCAAGGTGA
ACTTCAAGATCCGCCACAACATCGAGGACGGCAGCGTGCAGCTCGCCGACCACTACCAGCAGAACACCCC
CATCGGCGACGGCCCCGTGCTGCTGCCCGACAACCACTACCTGAGCACCCAGTCCAAACTGAGCAAAGAC
CCCAACGAGAAGCGCGATCACATGGTCCTGCTGGAGTTCGTGACCGCCGCCGGGATCACTCTCGGCATGG
ACGAGCTGTACAAGTAAAATTAATTCTCGACCTCGAGACAAATGGCAGTATTCATCCACAATTTTAAAAG
AAAAGGGGGGATTGGGGGGTACAGTGCAGGGGAAAGAATAGTAGACATAATAGCAACAGACATACAAACT
AAAGAATTACAAAAACAAATTACAAAAATTCAAAATTTTCGGGTTTATTACAGGGACAGCAGAGATCCAC
TTTGGCCGCGGCTCGAGGGGG
